Addgene plasmid #219255: SFFV-ZNF385D-Brd 325
Purpose: Transcription factor ZNF385D with a specific barcode assigned.
Depositing lab: Filipe Pereira. Depositing organization: Center for Neuroscience and Cell Biology, University of Coimbra. Publication: A combinatorial transcription factor screening platform for immune cell reprogramming. Kurochkin I, Altman AR, Caiado I, Pertiga-Cabral D, Halitzki E, Minaeva M, Zimmermannova O, Henriques-Oliveira L, Klein D, Nair M, Oliveira D, Cajal LR, Knittel R, Feick C, Ringner M, Martin M, Cirovic B, Pires CF, Rosa FF, Sitnicka E, Theis FJ, Pereira CF. Cell Syst. 2026 Jan 21;17(1):101457. doi: 10.1016/j.cels.2025.101457. Epub 2026 Jan 14. PubMed 41539305.
Backbone
  Vector backbone: SFFV-MCS
  Backbone size w/o insert (bp): 6638
  Vector type: Lentiviral
Growth in bacteria
  Bacterial resistance: Ampicillin, 100 μg/mL
  Growth temperature: 37°C
  Growth strain: NEB Stable
  Copy number: High Copy
Gene/Insert
  Gene/Insert name: ZNF385D
  Species: H. sapiens (human)
  Insert size (bp): 1188
  Entrez Gene: ZNF385D (a.k.a. ZNF659, FLJ22419)
  Promoter: The spleen focus-forming virus (SFFV) promoter
  Cloning method: Restriction Enzyme; 5′ cloning site Bsp119I (not destroyed); 3′ cloning site BstHI (not destroyed)
Terms and licenses: Academic/Nonprofit Terms; Industry Terms: Not Available to Industry
Depositor comments: Barcode sequence cloned into XbaI restriction site. Design of plasmid is as follows: SFFV-[TF sequence]-WPRE-[Barcode sequence].
How to cite: SFFV-ZNF385D-Brd 325 was a gift from Filipe Pereira (Addgene plasmid # 219255 ; http://n2t.net/addgene:219255 ; RRID:Addgene_219255)
