[The description below was written by a language model from this plasmid's Addgene catalogue record and pLannotate feature annotations shown in this document.]
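Description:
SFFV-ZNF385D-Brd 325 is a third-generation-style, self-inactivating HIV-1 lentiviral transfer plasmid built on the SFFV-MCS backbone, carrying the human zinc finger transcription factor ZNF385D (also known as ZNF659) together with a construct-specific DNA barcode. In bacteria it is maintained through a high-copy ColE1/pUC-type origin and selected with ampicillin via the β-lactamase gene. The backbone also retains pBluescript-derived remnants such as an f1 origin, lac regulatory elements, a lacZα fragment and flanking T7 and T3 promoters. A recombination-reducing E. coli strain is recorded for propagation, as is common for plasmids carrying repeated LTRs.

The viral genome is transcribed in packaging cells from an RSV enhancer/promoter fused to a truncated 5' LTR. It is followed by the Ψ packaging signal with a partial gag sequence, the Rev response element for nuclear export of the unspliced RNA, and the cPPT/CTS, which aids nuclear import of the reverse-transcribed genome. Downstream, the spleen focus-forming virus (SFFV) promoter, a strong promoter often favoured in haematopoietic cells, drives the ZNF385D open reading frame, which sits between residual multiple cloning site fragments. A WPRE follows to boost transcript stability and expression, then a ΔU3 3' LTR and an SV40 polyadenylation signal with SV40 origin sequence. According to the depositor, the barcode was inserted at an XbaI site after the WPRE, giving the layout SFFV–TF–WPRE–barcode. It is not annotated as a separate feature in the table. No mammalian selection marker or fluorescent reporter is annotated.

The plasmid belongs to a barcoded transcription factor collection for combinatorial screening in immune cell reprogramming, where the barcode presumably identifies which factor was delivered to a cell.
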