Features (pLannotate 1.2.2; 29 found; start..end, strand, type, name):
     94..112     -  promoter       T7 promoter: promoter for bacteriophage T7 RNA polymerase
    120..275     +  CDS            lacZα (fragment): LacZα fragment of β-galactosidase; lacZ fragment
    280..708     +  rep_origin     f1 ori (sequence partly withheld): f1 bacteriophage origin of replication; arrow indicates direction of (+) strand synthesis
    761..865     +  promoter       AmpR promoter: bla
    866..1726    +  CDS            AmpR: β-lactamase; bla; confers resistance to ampicillin, carbenicillin, and related antibiotics
   1897..2485    +  rep_origin     ori: high-copy-number ColE1/pMB1/pBR322/pUC origin of replication
   2668..2760    +  CDS            lacI (fragment): lac repressor; lacI; The lac repressor binds to the lac operator to inhibit transcription in E. coli. This inhibition can be relieved by adding lactose or isopropyl-β-D-thiogalactopyranoside (IPTG).
   2773..2794    +  protein_bind   CAP binding site: CAP binding activates transcription in the presence of cAMP. E. coli catabolite activator protein
   2809..2839    +  promoter       lac promoter: promoter for the E. coli lac operon
   2847..2863    +  protein_bind   lac operator: The lac repressor binds to the lac operator to inhibit transcription in E. coli. This inhibition can be relieved by adding lactose or isopropyl-β-D-thiogalactopyranoside (IPTG). lac repressor encoded by lacI
   2908..2926    +  promoter       T3 promoter: promoter for bacteriophage T3 RNA polymerase
   2954..3180    +  promoter       RSV promoter: Rous sarcoma virus enhancer/promoter
   3181..3361    +  LTR            5' LTR (truncated): truncated 5' long terminal repeat (LTR) from HIV-1
   3408..3533    +  misc_feature   HIV-1 Ψ: packaging signal of human immunodeficiency virus type 1
   3517..3880    +  CDS            HIV-1 gag (fragment): gag protein from human immunodeficiency virus 1; gag
   4026..4259    +  misc_feature   RRE: The Rev response element (RRE) of HIV-1 allows for Rev-dependent mRNA export from the nucleus to the cytoplasm.
   4636..4736    +  CDS            Rev (fragment): human immunodeficiency virus 1 (HIV-1) Rev protein; rev; enhances nuclear export of unspliced and incompletely spliced viral mRNAs
   4755..4872    +  misc_feature   cPPT/CTS: central polypurine tract and central termination sequence of HIV-1
   4906..5307    +  promoter       SFFV promoter: spleen focus-forming virus long terminal repeat (LTR) promoter
   5317..5340    +  misc_feature   MCS (fragment): pBluescript multiple cloning site
   5365..6549    +  CDS            ZNF385D: Z385D_HUMAN - Also known as ZNF659. Experimental evidence at transcript level: Swiss-Prot protein existence level 2. From Homo sapiens (Human).
   6560..6585    +  misc_feature   MCS (fragment): pBluescript multiple cloning site
   6585..6644    +  CDS            S (fragment): HBSAG_WHV6 - Experimental evidence at transcript level: Swiss-Prot protein existence level 2. The middle envelope protein plays an important role in the budding of the virion. It is involved in the induction of budding in a nucleocapsid independent way. In this process the majority of envelope proteins bud to form subviral lipoprotein particles of 22 nm of diameter that do not contain a nucleocapsid (By similarity). From Woodchuck hepatitis B virus (isolate w64/pWS23) (WHV).
   6776..7179    +  misc_feature   WPRE: woodchuck hepatitis virus posttranscriptional regulatory element
   7237..7296    +  CDS            nef (fragment): NEF_HV1Z2 - Experimental evidence at protein level: Swiss-Prot protein existence level 1. Extracellular Nef protein targets CD4(+) T-lymphocytes for apoptosis by interacting with CXCR4 surface receptors. From Human immunodeficiency virus type 1 group M subtype D (isolate Z2/CDC-Z34) (HIV-1).
   7298..7531    +  LTR            3' LTR (ΔU3): self-inactivating 3' long terminal repeat (LTR) from HIV-1
   7603..7724    +  polyA_signal   SV40 poly(A) signal: SV40 polyadenylation signal
   7743..7764    +  rep_origin     SV40 ori (fragment): SV40 origin of replication
   7764..73      +  rep_origin     SV40 ori (across the origin): SV40 origin of replication
>Addgene plasmid #219255 | SFFV-ZNF385D-Brd 325 | addgene full sequence | sequence record 449015 | Addgene NGS Result
ATTTATGCAGAGGCCGAGGCCGCCTCGGCCTCTGAGCTATTCCAGAAGTAGTGAGGAGGCTTTTTTGGAG
GCCTAGGGACGTACCCAATTCGCCCTATAGTGAGTCGTATTACGCGCGCTCACTGGCCGTCGTTTTACAA
CGTCGTGACTGGGAAAACCCTGGCGTTACCCAACTTAATCGCCTTGCAGCACATCCCCCTTTCGCCAGCT
GGCGTAATAGCGAAGAGGCCCGCACCGATCGCCCTTCCCAACAGTTGCGCAGCCTGAATGGCGAATGGG
[124 nt withheld, positions 280-403]
C
[91 nt withheld, positions 405-495]
A
[49 nt withheld, positions 497-545]
CCTTTGACGTTGGAGTCCACGTTCTTT
[37 nt withheld, positions 573-609]
ACCCTATCTCGGTCTATTCTTTTGATTTATAAGGGATTTTGCCGATTTCGGCCTATTGGTTAAAAAATGA
GCTGATTTAACAAAAATTTAACGCGAATTTTAACAAAATATTAACGCTTACAATTTAGGTGGCACTTTTC
GGGGAAATGTGCGCGGAACCCCTATTTGTTTATTTTTCTAAATACATTCAAATATGTATCCGCTCATGAG
ACAATAACCCTGATAAATGCTTCAATAATATTGAAAAAGGAAGAGTATGAGTATTCAACATTTCCGTGTC
GCCCTTATTCCCTTTTTTGCGGCATTTTGCCTTCCTGTTTTTGCTCACCCAGAAACGCTGGTGAAAGTAA
AAGATGCTGAAGATCAGTTGGGTGCACGAGTGGGTTACATCGAACTGGATCTCAACAGCGGTAAGATCCT
TGAGAGTTTTCGCCCCGAAGAACGTTTTCCAATGATGAGCACTTTTAAAGTTCTGCTATGTGGCGCGGTA
TTATCCCGTATTGACGCCGGGCAAGAGCAACTCGGTCGCCGCATACACTATTCTCAGAATGACTTGGTTG
AGTACTCACCAGTCACAGAAAAGCATCTTACGGATGGCATGACAGTAAGAGAATTATGCAGTGCTGCCAT
AACCATGAGTGATAACACTGCGGCCAACTTACTTCTGACAACGATCGGAGGACCGAAGGAGCTAACCGCT
TTTTTGCACAACATGGGGGATCATGTAACTCGCCTTGATCGTTGGGAACCGGAGCTGAATGAAGCCATAC
CAAACGACGAGCGTGACACCACGATGCCTGTAGCAATGGCAACAACGTTGCGCAAACTATTAACTGGCGA
ACTACTTACTCTAGCTTCCCGGCAACAATTAATAGACTGGATGGAGGCGGATAAAGTTGCAGGACCACTT
CTGCGCTCGGCCCTTCCGGCTGGCTGGTTTATTGCTGATAAATCTGGAGCCGGTGAGCGTGGGTCTCGCG
GTATCATTGCAGCACTGGGGCCAGATGGTAAGCCCTCCCGTATCGTAGTTATCTACACGACGGGGAGTCA
GGCAACTATGGATGAACGAAATAGACAGATCGCTGAGATAGGTGCCTCACTGATTAAGCATTGGTAACTG
TCAGACCAAGTTTACTCATATATACTTTAGATTGATTTAAAACTTCATTTTTAATTTAAAAGGATCTAGG
TGAAGATCCTTTTTGATAATCTCATGACCAAAATCCCTTAACGTGAGTTTTCGTTCCACTGAGCGTCAGA
CCCCGTAGAAAAGATCAAAGGATCTTCTTGAGATCCTTTTTTTCTGCGCGTAATCTGCTGCTTGCAAACA
AAAAAACCACCGCTACCAGCGGTGGTTTGTTTGCCGGATCAAGAGCTACCAACTCTTTTTCCGAAGGTAA
CTGGCTTCAGCAGAGCGCAGATACCAAATACTGTTCTTCTAGTGTAGCCGTAGTTAGGCCACCACTTCAA
GAACTCTGTAGCACCGCCTACATACCTCGCTCTGCTAATCCTGTTACCAGTGGCTGCTGCCAGTGGCGAT
AAGTCGTGTCTTACCGGGTTGGACTCAAGACGATAGTTACCGGATAAGGCGCAGCGGTCGGGCTGAACGG
GGGGTTCGTGCACACAGCCCAGCTTGGAGCGAACGACCTACACCGAACTGAGATACCTACAGCGTGAGCT
ATGAGAAAGCGCCACGCTTCCCGAAGGGAGAAAGGCGGACAGGTATCCGGTAAGCGGCAGGGTCGGAACA
GGAGAGCGCACGAGGGAGCTTCCAGGGGGAAACGCCTGGTATCTTTATAGTCCTGTCGGGTTTCGCCACC
TCTGACTTGAGCGTCGATTTTTGTGATGCTCGTCAGGGGGGCGGAGCCTATGGAAAAACGCCAGCAACGC
GGCCTTTTTACGGTTCCTGGCCTTTTGCTGGCCTTTTGCTCACATGTTCTTTCCTGCGTTATCCCCTGAT
TCTGTGGATAACCGTATTACCGCCTTTGAGTGAGCTGATACCGCTCGCCGCAGCCGAACGACCGAGCGCA
GCGAGTCAGTGAGCGAGGAAGCGGAAGAGCGCCCAATACGCAAACCGCCTCTCCCCGCGCGTTGGCCGAT
TCATTAATGCAGCTGGCACGACAGGTTTCCCGACTGGAAAGCGGGCAGTGAGCGCAACGCAATTAATGTG
AGTTAGCTCACTCATTAGGCACCCCAGGCTTTACACTTTATGCTTCCGGCTCGTATGTTGTGTGGAATTG
TGAGCGGATAACAATTTCACACAGGAAACAGCTATGACCATGATTACGCCAAGCGCGCAATTAACCCTCA
CTAAAGGGAACAAAAGCTGGAGCTGCAAGCTTAATGTAGTCTTATGCAATACTCTTGTAGTCTTGCAACA
TGGTAACGATGAGTTAGCAACATGCCTTACAAGGAGAGAAAAAGCACCGTGCATGCCGATTGGTGGAAGT
AAGGTGGTACGATCGTGCCTTATTAGGAAGGCAACAGACGGGTCTGACATGGATTGGACGAACCACTGAA
TTGCCGCATTGCAGAGATATTGTATTTAAGTGCCTAGCTCGATACATAAACGGGTCTCTCTGGTTAGACC
AGATCTGAGCCTGGGAGCTCTCTGGCTAACTAGGGAACCCACTGCTTAAGCCTCAATAAAGCTTGCCTTG
AGTGCTTCAAGTAGTGTGTGCCCGTCTGTTGTGTGACTCTGGTAACTAGAGATCCCTCAGACCCTTTTAG
TCAGTGTGGAAAATCTCTAGCAGTGGCGCCCGAACAGGGACTTGAAAGCGAAAGGGAAACCAGAGGAGCT
CTCTCGACGCAGGACTCGGCTTGCTGAAGCGCGCACGGCAAGAGGCGAGGGGCGGCGACTGGTGAGTACG
CCAAAAATTTTGACTAGCGGAGGCTAGAAGGAGAGAGATGGGTGCGAGAGCGTCAGTATTAAGCGGGGGA
GAATTAGATCGCGATGGGAAAAAATTCGGTTAAGGCCAGGGGGAAAGAAAAAATATAAATTAAAACATAT
AGTATGGGCAAGCAGGGAGCTAGAACGATTCGCAGTTAATCCTGGCCTGTTAGAAACATCAGAAGGCTGT
AGACAAATACTGGGACAGCTACAACCATCCCTTCAGACAGGATCAGAAGAACTTAGATCATTATATAATA
CAGTAGCAACCCTCTATTGTGTGCATCAAAGGATAGAGATAAAAGACACCAAGGAAGCTTTAGACAAGAT
AGAGGAAGAGCAAAACAAAAGTAAGACCACCGCACAGCAAGCGGCCGCTGATCTTCAGACCTGGAGGAGG
AGATATGAGGGACAATTGGAGAAGTGAATTATATAAATATAAAGTAGTAAAAATTGAACCATTAGGAGTA
GCACCCACCAAGGCAAAGAGAAGAGTGGTGCAGAGAGAAAAAAGAGCAGTGGGAATAGGAGCTTTGTTCC
TTGGGTTCTTGGGAGCAGCAGGAAGCACTATGGGCGCAGCGTCAATGACGCTGACGGTACAGGCCAGACA
ATTATTGTCTGGTATAGTGCAGCAGCAGAACAATTTGCTGAGGGCTATTGAGGCGCAACAGCATCTGTTG
CAACTCACAGTCTGGGGCATCAAGCAGCTCCAGGCAAGAATCCTGGCTGTGGAAAGATACCTAAAGGATC
AACAGCTCCTGGGGATTTGGGGTTGCTCTGGAAAACTCATTTGCACCACTGCTGTGCCTTGGAATGCTAG
TTGGAGTAATAAATCTCTGGAACAGATTTGGAATCACACGACCTGGATGGAGTGGGACAGAGAAATTAAC
AATTACACAAGCTTAATACACTCCTTAATTGAAGAATCGCAAAACCAGCAAGAAAAGAATGAACAAGAAT
TATTGGAATTAGATAAATGGGCAAGTTTGTGGAATTGGTTTAACATAACAAATTGGCTGTGGTATATAAA
ATTATTCATAATGATAGTAGGAGGCTTGGTAGGTTTAAGAATAGTTTTTGCTGTACTTTCTATAGTGAAT
AGAGTTAGGCAGGGATATTCACCATTATCGTTTCAGACCCACCTCCCAACCCCGAGGGGACCCGACAGGC
CCGAAGGAATAGAAGAAGAAGGTGGAGAGAGAGACAGAGACAGATCCATTCGATTAGTGAACGGATCTCG
ACGGTATCGGTTAACTTTTAAAAGAAAAGGGGGGATTGGGGGGTACAGTGCAGGGGAAAGAATAGTAGAC
ATAATAGCAACAGACATACAAACTAAAGAATTACAAAAACAAATTACAAAAATTCAAAATTTTATCGATC
ACGAGACTAGCCTCGAGCTGGCTGCAGTAACGCCATTTTGCAAGGCATGGAAAAATACCAAACCAAGAAT
AGAGAAGTTCAGATCAAGGGCGGGTACATGAAAATAGCTAACGTTGGGCCAAACAGGATATCTGCGGTGA
GCAGTTTCGGCCCCGGCCCGGGGCCAAGAACAGATGGTCACCGCAGTTTCGGCCCCGGCCCGAGGCCAAG
AACAGATGGTCCCCAGATATGGCCCAACCCTCAGCAGTTTCTTAAGACCCATCAGATGTTTCCAGGCTCC
CCCAAGGACCTGAAATGACCCTGCGCCTTATTTGAATTAACCAATCAGCCTGCTTCTCGCTTCTGTTCGC
GCGCTTCTGCTTCCCGAGCTCTATAAAAGAGCTCACAACCCCTCACTCGGCGCGCCAGTCCTCCGACAGA
CTGAGTCGGCCGGTCGAATCAAGCTTATCGATACCGTCGACGGATCCGCTAGCCCGCGGTTCGAAATGAG
AAACATAATGTATTTTGGTGGTACATGCCAGAGTCCTGCTCTCCCGGCCCTTGTCCGTCCACCAGCCCCT
CCTTTGCAACCATCGCTGGATATTAAACCATTTCTTCCCTTTCCTCTTGACACTGCAGCTGCAGTCAACC
TCTTCCCCAATTTCAATGCGATGGACCCGATTCAGAAAGCTGTAATAAACCATACATTCGGGGTTCCTCT
TCCCCACCGAAGAAAGCAAATCATATCATGCAACATTTGCCAGTTGAGATTTAATTCTGATAGCCAGGCT
GCGGCCCACTACAAAGGCACGAAACATGCCAAGAAGCTCAAAGCACTGGAAGCCATGAAAAATAAGCAGA
AATCTGTAACTGCCAAGGACAGCGCAAAGACTACCTTCACCTCCATCACTACCAATACCATCAATACCAG
CTCTGACAAAACAGACGGTACTGCAGGGACACCAGCAATATCAACGACGACAACTGTGGAAATCCGCAAA
AGCAGTGTTATGACAACTGAGATCACCTCTAAAGTGGAAAAAAGCCCAACGACAGCCACTGGCAATAGCT
CATGTCCTTCTACTGAGACCGAGGAAGAAAAGGCAAAACGGCTTCTTTACTGTTCGCTATGCAAGGTTGC
TGTCAACTCTGCCTCGCAGCTGGAGGCGCACAACAGTGGTACTAAGCACAAAACCATGTTAGAAGCCCGG
AATGGAAGTGGCACTATCAAAGCCTTTCCTAGGGCAGGAGTGAAAGGCAAAGGACCTGTTAATAAAGGAA
ACACAGGCCTCCAAAATAAAACATTTCACTGTGAAATCTGTGATGTGCACGTCAACTCGGAAACGCAACT
TAAACAGCACATTAGCAGTAGAAGGCACAAAGACAGAGCTGCTGGGAAGCCCCCGAAACCTAAATACAGT
CCTTACAACAAACTACAGAAGACAGCACATCCACTGGGGGTAAAATTAGTATTTTCAAAAGAACCTTCAA
AGCCATTGGCTCCACGAATTCTACCAAACCCTCTAGCAGCTGCAGCAGCCGCAGCAGCAGTGGCAGTGAG
TTCCCCCTTCAGTCTTCGAACTGCTCCAGCAGCAACACTGTTCCAGACTTCTGCGCTTCCTCCGGCACTC
CTGCGGCCAGCTCCCGGACCCATTCGGACCGCCCACACTCCTGTGCTGTTTGCTCCTTACTAAACCGGTC
GGATCCCCCGGGCTGCAGGAATTCGAGCATCTTACCGCCATTTATTCCCATATTTGTTCTGTTTTTCTTG
ATTTGGGTATACATTTAAATGTTAATAAAACAAAATGGTGGGGCAATCATTTACATTTTTAGGGATATGT
AATTACTAGTTCAGGTGTATTGCCACAAGACAAACATGTTAAGAAACTTTCCCGTTATTTACGCTCTGTT
CCTGTTAATCAACCTCTGGATTACAAAATTTGTGAAAGATTGACTGATATTCTTAACTATGTTGCTCCTT
TTACGCTGTGTGGATATGCTGCTTTAATGCCTCTGTATCATGCTATTGCTTCCCGTACGGCTTTCGTTTT
CTCCTCCTTGTATAAATCCTGGTTGCTGTCTCTTTATGAGGAGTTGTGGCCCGTTGTCCGTCAACGTGGC
GTGGTGTGCTCTGTGTTTGCTGACGCAACCCCCACTGGCTGGGGCATTGCCACCACCTGTCAACTCCTTT
CTGGGACTTTCGCTTTCCCCCTCCCGATCGCCACGGCAGAACTCATCGCCGCCTGCCTTGCCCGCTGCTG
GACAGGGGCTAGGTTGCTGGGCACTGATAATTCCGTGGTGTTGTCGGGGAAGCTGACGTCCTTTGCAATT
CGATATCAAGCTGTACCTTCTAGATGTACAGCTGACGGAGCGCTTCTAGACCAATGACTTACAAGGCAGC
TGTAGATCTTAGCCACTTTTTAAAAGAAAAGGGGGGACTGGAAGGGCTAATTCACTCCCAACGAAGACAA
GATCTGCTTTTTGCTTGTACTGGGTCTCTCTGGTTAGACCAGATCTGAGCCTGGGAGCTCTCTGGCTAAC
TAGGGAACCCACTGCTTAAGCCTCAATAAAGCTTGCCTTGAGTGCTTCAAGTAGTGTGTGCCCGTCTGTT
GTGTGACTCTGGTAACTAGAGATCCCTCAGACCCTTTTAGTCAGTGTGGAAAATCTCTAGCAGTAGTAGT
TCATGTCATCTTATTATTCAGTATTTATAACTTGCAAAGAAATGAATATCAGAGAGTGAGAGGAACTTGT
TTATTGCAGCTTATAATGGTTACAAATAAAGCAATAGCATCACAAATTTCACAAATAAAGCATTTTTTTC
ACTGCATTCTAGTTGTGGTTTGTCCAAACTCATCAATGTATCTTATCATGTCTGGCTCTAGCTATCCCGC
CCCTAACTCCGCCCATCCCGCCCCTAACTCCGCCCAGTTCCGCCCATTCTCCGCCCCATGGCTGACTAAT
TTTTTTT
