>Addgene plasmid #219255 | SFFV-ZNF385D-Brd 325 | depositor partial sequence | sequence record 428245 | TF ORF
ATGAGAAACATAATGTATTTTGGTGGTACATGCCAGAGTCCTGCTCTCCCGGCCCTTGTCCGTCCACCAG
CCCCTCCTTTGCAACCATCGCTGGATATTAAACCATTTCTTCCCTTTCCTCTTGACACTGCAGCTGCAGT
CAACCTCTTCCCCAATTTCAATGCGATGGACCCGATTCAGAAAGCTGTAATAAACCATACATTCGGGGTT
CCTCTTCCCCACCGAAGAAAGCAAATCATATCATGCAACATTTGCCAGTTGAGATTTAATTCTGATAGCC
AGGCTGCGGCCCACTACAAAGGCACGAAACATGCCAAGAAGCTCAAAGCACTGGAAGCCATGAAAAATAA
GCAGAAATCTGTAACTGCCAAGGACAGCGCAAAGACTACCTTCACCTCCATCACTACCAATACCATCAAT
ACCAGCTCTGACAAAACAGACGGTACTGCAGGGACACCAGCAATATCAACGACGACAACTGTGGAAATCC
GCAAAAGCAGTGTTATGACAACTGAGATCACCTCTAAAGTGGAAAAAAGCCCAACGACAGCCACTGGCAA
TAGCTCATGTCCTTCTACTGAGACCGAGGAAGAAAAGGCAAAACGGCTTCTTTACTGTTCGCTATGCAAG
GTTGCTGTCAACTCTGCCTCGCAGCTGGAGGCGCACAACAGTGGTACTAAGCACAAAACCATGTTAGAAG
CCCGGAATGGAAGTGGCACTATCAAAGCCTTTCCTAGGGCAGGAGTGAAAGGCAAAGGACCTGTTAATAA
AGGAAACACAGGCCTCCAAAATAAAACATTTCACTGTGAAATCTGTGATGTGCACGTCAACTCGGAAACG
CAACTTAAACAGCACATTAGCAGTAGAAGGCACAAAGACAGAGCTGCTGGGAAGCCCCCGAAACCTAAAT
ACAGTCCTTACAACAAACTACAGAAGACAGCACATCCACTGGGGGTAAAATTAGTATTTTCAAAAGAACC
TTCAAAGCCATTGGCTCCACGAATTCTACCAAACCCTCTAGCAGCTGCAGCAGCCGCAGCAGCAGTGGCA
GTGAGTTCCCCCTTCAGTCTTCGAACTGCTCCAGCAGCAACACTGTTCCAGACTTCTGCGCTTCCTCCGG
CACTCCTGCGGCCAGCTCCCGGACCCATTCGGACCGCCCACACTCCTGTGCTGTTTGCTCCTTACTAA
