>Addgene plasmid #219255 | SFFV-ZNF385D-Brd 325 | depositor partial sequence | sequence record 428246 | Barcode sequence
TGTACAGCTGACGGAGCGCT
